>Addgene plasmid #164673 | pBI-CMV1-mir421-CMV2-mir1 | addgene full sequence | sequence record 327557 | Addgene NGS Result
CGTTACATAACTTACGGTAAATGGCCCGCCTGGCTGACCGCCCAACGACCCCCGCCCATTGACGTCAATA
ATGACGTATGTTCCCATAGTAACGCCAATAGGGACTTTCCATTGACGTCAATGGGTGGAGTATTTACGGT
AAACTGCCCACTTGGCAGTACATCAAGTGTATCATATGCCAAGTACGCCCCCTATTGACGTCAATGACGG
TAAATGGCCCGCCTGGCATTATGCCCAGTACATGACCTTATGGGACTTTCCTACTTGGCAGTACATCTAC
GTATTAGTCATCGCTATTACCATGGTGATGCGGTTTTGGCAGTACATCAATGGGCGTGGATAGCGGTTTG
ACTCACGGGGATTTCCAAGTCTCCACCCCATTGACGTCAATGGGAGTTTGTTTTGGCACCAAAATCAACG
GGACTTTCCAAAATGTCGTAACAACTCCGCCCCATTGACGCAAATGGGCGGTAGGCGTGTACGGTGGGAG
GTCTATATAAGCAGAGCTGGTTTAGTGAACCGTCAGATCCGCTAGGGATCCTCTAGTCAGCTGACGCGTG
CTAGCGCGGCCGCCTATGGCTCTCGTCTACCAGACTTTAAATTCCTTAAGGGCAAGGACAGTGCCTTACT
CATCTTTGTATTCACAGTGCCTAATCCGGTGCACATTGTAGGCCTCATTAAATGTTTGTTGAATGAAAAA
ATGAATCATCAACAGACATTAATTGGGCGCCTGCTCTGTGATCTCCATGGGCTCAGCTTGTCCCCGCCAG
TTGCCAACAACGTCCAAGCTCTCTTCAGAATGCTTACTCCTGAAGCTTGTCGACGATATCTCCAGAGGAT
CATAATCAGCCATACCACATTTGTAGAGGTTTTACTTGCTTTAAAAAACCTCCCACACCTCCCCCTGAAC
CTGAAACATAAAATGAATGCAATTGTTGTTGTTAACTTGTTTATTGCAGCTTATAATGGTTACAAATAAA
GCAATAGCATCACAAATTTCACAAATAAAGCATTTTTTTCACTGCCCCGAGCTTCCTCGCTCACTGACTC
GCTGCGCTCGGTCGTTCGGCTGCGGCGAGCGGTATCAGCTCACTCAAAGGCGGTAATACGGTTATCCACA
GAATCAGGGGATAACGCAGGAAAGAACATGTGAGCAAAAGGCCAGCAAAAGGCCAGGAACCGTAAAAAGG
CCGCGTTGCTGGCGTTTTTCCATAGGCTCCGCCCCCCTGACGAGCATCACAAAAATCGACGCTCAAGTCA
GAGGTGGCGAAACCCGACAGGACTATAAAGATACCAGGCGTTTCCCCCTGGAAGCTCCCTCGTGCGCTCT
CCTGTTCCGACCCTGCCGCTTACCGGATACCTGTCCGCCTTTCTCCCTTCGGGAAGCGTGGCGCTTTCTC
ATAGCTCACGCTGTAGGTATCTCAGTTCGGTGTAGGTCGTTCGCTCCAAGCTGGGCTGTGTGCACGAACC
CCCCGTTCAGCCCGACCGCTGCGCCTTATCCGGTAACTATCGTCTTGAGTCCAACCCGGTAAGACACGAC
TTATCGCCACTGGCAGCAGCCACTGGTAACAGGATTAGCAGAGCGAGGTATGTAGGCGGTGCTACAGAGT
TCTTGAAGTGGTGGCCTAACTACGGCTACACTAGAAGAACAGTATTTGGTATCTGCGCTCTGCTGAAGCC
AGTTACCTTCGGAAAAAGAGTTGGTAGCTCTTGATCCGGCAAACAAACCACCGCTGGTAGCGGTGGTTTT
TTTGTTTGCAAGCAGCAGATTACGCGCAGAAAAAAAGGATCTCAAGAAGATCCTTTGATCTTTTCTACGG
GGTCTGACGCTCAGTGGAACGAAAACTCACGTTAAGGGATTTTGGTCATGAGATTATCAAAAAGGATCTT
CACCTAGATCCTTTTAAATTAAAAATGAAGTTTTAAATCAATCTAAAGTATATATGAGTAAACTTGGTCT
GACAGTTACCAATGCTTAATCAGTGAGGCACCTATCTCAGCGATCTGTCTATTTCGTTCATCCATAGTTG
CCTGACTCCCCGTCGTGTAGATAACTACGATACGGGAGGGCTTACCATCTGGCCCCAGTGCTGCAATGAT
ACCGCGAGACCCACGCTCACCGGCTCCAGATTTATCAGCAATAAACCAGCCAGCCGGAAGGGCCGAGCGC
AGAAGTGGTCCTGCAACTTTATCCGCCTCCATCCAGTCTATTAATTGTTGCCGGGAAGCTAGAGTAAGTA
GTTCGCCAGTTAATAGTTTGCGCAACGTTGTTGCCATTGCTACAGGCATCGTGGTGTCACGCTCGTCGTT
TGGTATGGCTTCATTCAGCTCCGGTTCCCAACGATCAAGGCGAGTTACATGATCCCCCATGTTGTGCAAA
AAAGCGGTTAGCTCCTTCGGTCCTCCGATCGTTGTCAGAAGTAAGTTGGCCGCAGTGTTATCACTCATGG
TTATGGCAGCACTGCATAATTCTCTTACTGTCATGCCATCCGTAAGATGCTTTTCTGTGACTGGTGAGTA
CTCAACCAAGTCATTCTGAGAATAGTGTATGCGGCGACCGAGTTGCTCTTGCCCGGCGTCAACACGGGAT
AATACCGCGCCACATAGCAGAACTTTAAAAGTGCTCATCATTGGAAAACGTTCTTCGGGGCGAAAACTCT
CAAGGATCTTACCGCTGTTGAGATCCAGTTCGATGTAACCCACTCGTGCACCCAACTGATCTTCAGCATC
TTTTACTTTCACCAGCGTTTCTGGGTGAGCAAAAACAGGAAGGCAAAATGCCGCAAAAAAGGGAATAAGG
GCGACACGGAAATGTTGAATACTCATACTCTTCCTTTTTCAATATTATTGAAGCATTTATCAGGGTTATT
GTCTCATGAGCGGATACATATTTGAATGTATTTAGAAAAATAAACAAATAGGGGTTCCGCGCACATTTCC
CCGAAAAGTGCCACCTGACGTCGGCAGTGAAAAAAATGCTTTATTTGTGAAATTTGTGATGCTATTGCTT
TATTTGTAACCATTATAAGCTGCAATAAACAAGTTAACAACAACAATTGCATTCATTTTATGTTTCAGGT
TCAGGGGGAGGTGTGGGAGGTTTTTTAAAGCAAGTAAAACCTCTACAAATGTGGTATGGCTGATTATGAT
CCTCTAGACTGCAGGGCTGTCGGCCGCGGCGGCCCCCGTGGTGTGGAGTGCCCCTCAGTGCGGCGAGAGA
GGTCCCGGCCTGAGATACATACTTCTTTACATTCCATAGCTTAGCAGGTCCATATGGGCATATAAAGAAG
TATGTTTCCCAAGCAGGCAGTCTGCATGCAGTTCCAAGACCCCGGGACGCCGCCCCGGTAGAAGCTGACC
CCAGATCTGGGCCCCCGCGGCATATGACCGGTGAATTCTCCAGGCGATCTGACGGTTCACTAAACGAGCT
CTGCTTATATAGGCCTCCCACCGTACACGCCACCTCGACATACTCGAGTAGTTATTAATAGTAATCAATT
ACGGGGTCATTAGTTCATAGCCCATATATGGAGTTCCG
Features (pLannotate 1.2.2; 12 found; start..end, strand, type, name):
      1..304     +  enhancer       CMV enhancer: human cytomegalovirus immediate early enhancer
    305..508     +  promoter       CMV promoter: human cytomegalovirus (CMV) immediate early promoter
    838..921     +  CDS            large T antigen (fragment): large T antigen from SV40 (simian virus 40)
    944..1025    +  polyA_signal   SV40 poly(A) signal: SV40 polyadenylation signal
   1207..1795    -  rep_origin     ori: high-copy-number ColE1/pMB1/pBR322/pUC origin of replication
   1966..2826    -  CDS            AmpR: β-lactamase; bla; confers resistance to ampicillin, carbenicillin, and related antibiotics
   2827..2931    -  promoter       AmpR promoter: bla
   2964..3045    -  polyA_signal   SV40 poly(A) signal: SV40 polyadenylation signal
   3068..3151    -  CDS            large T antigen (fragment): large T antigen from SV40 (simian virus 40)
   3227..3303    -  ncRNA          mir-1: Accession: RF00103 - mir-1 microRNA precursor family
   3427..3461    -  promoter       minimal CMV promoter (fragment): human cytomegalovirus (CMV) immediate early promoter
   3479..3538    +  enhancer       CMV enhancer (fragment): human cytomegalovirus immediate early enhancer
