[The description below was written by a language model from this plasmid's Addgene catalogue record and pLannotate feature annotations shown in this document.]
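Description:
pBI-CMV1-mir421-CMV2-mir1 is a mammalian expression plasmid built on the Clontech pBI-CMV1 bidirectional backbone. It is designed to express two human microRNA hairpins, miR-421 and miR-1-1, from separate transcription units on a single plasmid. The sequenced construct is about 3.5 kb. It is maintained in E. coli through a ColE1/pUC-type origin and selected with ampicillin via the β-lactamase gene and its bla promoter. The catalogue lists it as low copy, although the annotated origin is of the type usually described as high copy. No mammalian selection marker is annotated, which fits transient transfection use.

The expression region consists of a shared CMV immediate-early enhancer flanked by two divergently oriented promoters. On the forward strand, the full CMV enhancer/promoter drives the cassette into which the miR-421 fragment was cloned between NotI and HindIII. The annotation tool did not call this hairpin, but an unannotated gap between the promoter and the downstream SV40 sequences matches its expected location. On the reverse strand, a minimal CMV promoter fragment drives the miR-1-1 insert, cloned between BglII and PstI and detected as a mir-1 precursor family feature. Each unit ends in an SV40 poly(A) signal. The short "large T antigen" fragments next to these signals are most likely residual SV40 sequence within the terminator regions rather than expressed coding sequence.

Because the two primary transcripts are made independently, the hairpins are co-expressed but not physically linked. Given the associated study of how microRNA clustering assists processing of suboptimal hairpins, the plasmid may serve as an unclustered comparison, though the record does not state this role explicitly.
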