Addgene plasmid #164673: pBI-CMV1-mir421-CMV2-mir1
Purpose: Express miR-421 and miR-1-1 in mammalian cells
Depositing lab: David Bartel. Depositing organization: Whitehead Institute for Biomedical Research. Publication: MicroRNA Clustering Assists Processing of Suboptimal MicroRNA Hairpins through the Action of the ERH Protein. Fang W, Bartel DP. Mol Cell. 2020 Apr 16;78(2):289-302.e6. doi: 10.1016/j.molcel.2020.01.026. PubMed 32302541.
Backbone
  Vector backbone: pBI-CMV1
  Backbone manufacturer: Clontech
  Backbone size w/o insert (bp): 3114
  Vector type: Mammalian Expression
Growth in bacteria
  Bacterial resistance: Ampicillin, 100 μg/mL
  Growth temperature: 37°C
  Growth strain: DH5alpha
  Copy number: Low Copy
Gene/Insert 1
  Gene/Insert name: miR-421
  Species: H. sapiens (human)
  Entrez Gene: MIR421 (a.k.a. MIRN421, hsa-mir-421)
  Promoter: CMV
  Cloning method: Restriction Enzyme; 5′ cloning site NotI (not destroyed); 3′ cloning site HindIII (not destroyed)
  Sequencing primers: 5′ CAATGGGAGTTTGTTTTGGC
Gene/Insert 2
  Gene/Insert name: miR-1-1
  Species: H. sapiens (human)
  Entrez Gene: MIR1-1 (a.k.a. MIRN1-1, hsa-mir-1-1, miRNA1-1, mir-1-1)
  Promoter: CMV
  Cloning method: Restriction Enzyme; 5′ cloning site BglII (not destroyed); 3′ cloning site PstI (not destroyed)
  Sequencing primers: 5′ TGGGCTATGAACTAATGACC
Terms and licenses: Academic/Nonprofit Terms; Industry Terms: Not Available to Industry
How to cite: pBI-CMV1-mir421-CMV2-mir1 was a gift from David Bartel (Addgene plasmid # 164673 ; http://n2t.net/addgene:164673 ; RRID:Addgene_164673)
