>Addgene plasmid #164673 | pBI-CMV1-mir421-CMV2-mir1 | depositor partial sequence | sequence record 319812 | CAATGGGAGTTTGTTTTGGC
GCGTGTACGGTGGGAGGTCTATATAAGCAGAGCTGGTTTAGTGAACCGTCAGATCCGCTAGGGATCCTCT
AGTCAGCTGACGCGTGCTAGCGCGGCCGCCTATGGCTCTCGTCTACCAGACTTTAAATTCCTTAAGGGCA
AGGACAGTGCCTTACTCATCTTTGTATTCACAGTGCCTAATCCGGTGCACATTGTAGGCCTCATTAAATG
TTTGTTGAATGAAAAAATGAATCATCAACAGACATTAATTGGGCGCCTGCTCTGTGATCTCCATGGGCTC
AGCTTGTCCCCGCCAGTTGCCAACAACGTCCAAGCTCTCTTCAGAATGCTTACTCCTGAAGCTTGTCGAC
GATATCTCCAGAGGATCATAATCAGCCATACCACATTTGTAGAGGTTTTACTTGCTTTAAAAAACCTCCC
ACACCTCCCCCTGAACCTGAAACATAAAATGAATGCAATTGTTGTTGTTAACTTGTTTATTGCAGCTTAT
AATGGTTACAAATAAAGCAATAGCATCACAAATTTCACAAATAAAGCATTTTTTTCACTGCCCCGAGCTT
CCTCGCTCACTGACTCGCTGCGCTCGGTCGTTCGGCTGCGGCGAGCGGTATCAGCTCACTCAAAGGCGGT
AATACGGTTATCCACAGAATCAGGGGATAACGCAGGAAAGAACATGTGAGCAAAAGGCCAGCAAAAGGCC
AGGAACCGTAAAAAGGCCGCGTTGCTGGCGTTTTTCCATAGGC
